Addgene plasmid #118241: pBSV2_P0526-mCherryBb
Purpose: Kanamycin-resistant E.coli/B. burgdorferi shuttle vector; Encodes bb0526 promoter driven mCherry
Depositing lab: Christine Jacobs-Wagner. Depositing organization: Yale University. Publication: Fluorescent Proteins, Promoters, and Selectable Markers for Applications in the Lyme Disease Spirochete Borrelia burgdorferi. Takacs CN, Kloos ZA, Scott M, Rosa PA, Jacobs-Wagner C. Appl Environ Microbiol. 2018 Oct 12. pii: AEM.01824-18. doi: 10.1128/AEM.01824-18. PubMed 30315081.
Backbone
  Vector backbone: pBSV2_2
  Vector type: Bacterial Expression
Growth in bacteria
  Bacterial resistance: Kanamycin, 50 μg/mL
  Growth temperature: 30°C
  Growth strain: DH5alpha
  Copy number: High Copy
Gene/Insert
  Gene/Insert name: bb0526 promoter driven mCherry
  Species: Synthetic
  Cloning method: Restriction Enzyme; 5′ cloning site Unknown (unknown if destroyed)
  Sequencing primers: 5′ M13R; 3′ M13F(-21)
Terms and licenses: Academic/Nonprofit Terms; Industry Terms: Not Available to Industry
Depositor comments: Please visit https://www.biorxiv.org/content/early/2018/09/21/363390 for bioRxiv preprint.
How to cite: pBSV2_P0526-mCherryBb was a gift from Christine Jacobs-Wagner (Addgene plasmid # 118241 ; http://n2t.net/addgene:118241 ; RRID:Addgene_118241)
