[The description below was written by a language model from this plasmid's Addgene catalogue record and pLannotate feature annotations shown in this document.]
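Description:
pBSV2_P0526-mCherryBb is a kanamycin-resistant shuttle vector built on the pBSV2_2 backbone that can be maintained in both E. coli and the Lyme disease spirochete Borrelia burgdorferi. In E. coli it replicates from a high-copy ColE1/pUC-type origin and is selected with an aph(3')-Ia aminoglycoside phosphotransferase (KanR) gene. Directly upstream of that marker the annotation picks up a fragment matching B. burgdorferi hslU. This probably reflects a Borrelia-derived promoter region placed in front of the resistance gene, although the record does not say so explicitly. About 3.3 kb between the E. coli origin and the lac region carries essentially no annotation. The functions needed for replication in Borrelia presumably lie there, but the feature tables do not identify them. The very short hits to a yeast ADH1 promoter and to BleoR are most likely spurious matches or cloning remnants rather than functional parts.

The payload is an mCherry coding sequence driven by the promoter of the B. burgdorferi gene bb0526. The "Bb" suffix suggests a version of the reporter adapted for Borrelia, and the insert is listed as synthetic. The promoter itself is not annotated, but it would fit in the roughly 240 bp gap between the lac operator and the start of mCherry. The cassette sits within a lacZα multiple cloning region, flanked by remnants of lacI, a CAP binding site, the lac promoter and operator, and a lacZα fragment. The listed M13 sequencing primers are consistent with this placement. The depositor and repository sequences differ by only a few nucleotides in length and show the same feature order.

The plasmid belongs to a toolkit of fluorescent proteins, promoters and selectable markers for B. burgdorferi. It serves as a red fluorescent reporter for labelling live spirochetes and as a reference for bb0526 promoter-driven expression.
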