Features (pLannotate 1.2.2; 11 found; start..end, strand, type, name):
     71..659     +  rep_origin     ori: high-copy-number ColE1/pMB1/pBR322/pUC origin of replication
   1626..1642    -  promoter       ADH1 promoter (fragment): S. cerevisiae ADH1; promoter for alcohol dehydrogenase 1
   4037..4129    +  CDS            lacI (fragment): lac repressor; lacI; The lac repressor binds to the lac operator to inhibit transcription in E. coli. This inhibition can be relieved by adding lactose or isopropyl-β-D-thiogalactopyranoside (IPTG).
   4142..4163    +  protein_bind   CAP binding site: CAP binding activates transcription in the presence of cAMP. E. coli catabolite activator protein
   4178..4208    +  promoter       lac promoter: promoter for the E. coli lac operon
   4216..4232    +  protein_bind   lac operator: The lac repressor binds to the lac operator to inhibit transcription in E. coli. This inhibition can be relieved by adding lactose or isopropyl-β-D-thiogalactopyranoside (IPTG). lac repressor encoded by lacI
   4473..5180    +  CDS            mCherry: mCherry is a basic (constitutively fluorescent) red fluorescent protein published in 2004, derived from Discosoma sp.. It is reported to be a very rapidly-maturing monomer with low acid sensitivity.
   5190..5344    +  CDS            lacZα (fragment): LacZα fragment of β-galactosidase; lacZ fragment
   5363..5737    +  CDS            hslU (fragment): HSLU_BORBU - Protein inferred from homology: Swiss-Prot protein existence level 3. ATPase subunit of a proteasome-like degradation complex; this subunit has chaperone activity. The binding of ATP and its subsequent hydrolysis by HslU are essential for unfolding of protein substrates subsequently hydrolyzed by HslV. HslU recognizes the N-terminal part of its protein substrates and unfolds these before they are guided to HslV for hydrolysis. From Borrelia burgdorferi (strain ATCC 35210 / B31 / CIP 102532 / DSM 4680).
   5778..6583    +  CDS            KanR (fragment): aminoglycoside phosphotransferase; aph(3')-Ia; confers resistance to kanamycin in bacteria or G418 (Geneticin®) in eukaryotes
   6594..6614    +  CDS            BleoR (fragment): antibiotic-binding protein; Sh ble from Streptoalloteichus hindustanus; confers resistance to bleomycin, phleomycin, and Zeocin™
>Addgene plasmid #118241 | pBSV2_P0526-mCherryBb | depositor full sequence | sequence record 223352 | Full Sequence
CCAAAATCCCTTAACGTGAGTTTTCGTTCCACTGAGCGTCAGACCCCGTAGAAAAGATCAAAGGATCTTC
TTGAGATCCTTTTTTTCTGCGCGTAATCTGCTGCTTGCAAACAAAAAAACCACCGCTACCAGCGGTGGTT
TGTTTGCCGGATCAAGAGCTACCAACTCTTTTTCCGAAGGTAACTGGCTTCAGCAGAGCGCAGATACCAA
ATACTGTCCTTCTAGTGTAGCCGTAGTTAGGCCACCACTTCAAGAACTCTGTAGCACCGCCTACATACCT
CGCTCTGCTAATCCTGTTACCAGTGGCTGCTGCCAGTGGCGATAAGTCGTGTCTTACCGGGTTGGACTCA
AGACGATAGTTACCGGATAAGGCGCAGCGGTCGGGCTGAACGGGGGGTTCGTGCACACAGCCCAGCTTGG
AGCGAACGACCTACACCGAACTGAGATACCTACAGCGTGAGCTATGAGAAAGCGCCACGCTTCCCGAAGG
GAGAAAGGCGGACAGGTATCCGGTAAGCGGCAGGGTCGGAACAGGAGAGCGCACGAGGGAGCTTCCAGGG
GGAAACGCCTGGTATCTTTATAGTCCTGTCGGGTTTCGCCACCTCTGACTTGAGCGTCGATTTTTGTGAT
GCTCGTCAGGGGGGCGGAGCCTATGGAAAAACGCCAGCAACGCGGCCTTTTTACGGTTCCTGGGCTTTTG
CTGGCCTTTTGCTCACATGTTCTTTCCTGCACTAGATCCCCGGCAAGTTCATCCTTAGGGTTTCCATATC
TCTTAAAAAGTCAATTTCTGCTTGATTAATTTCTTGTGGATTATTGTTTTTGCGGTTTTTCATTTTTTAT
CTCCTTGAGTATTGAATTTTTTCTTATATATAAATATATAGCAAAAACTATTTTTGCCAACTTTTTTACA
AAAAATTTTTTATTAAAACACTTAGGGCTTTGCTAAATTCTCTTTTAAAAGAACTTAGTAAAGCCCTATG
GATTTAAGAACTGATTATACTTACGTAGTAAAAATACTACAGATATTAATAGTATAGACCATATCAAAAT
CATAATCAATTTATATTTATCTAAAATTGTAGTCCATACAAAATACAAAAAAATTAGGTTTTTCTAAATT
CTATTTTAAAAGAACTTAGTAACACCTAATCTCTAAATTACTTACAAAATTCTAAAATTAGATTTTTAGT
TCTTCATATTTCTTTAAAAGTTTTTTAAGAAAATCTTTTTGATTTTCAAAAATTTCATGCATCATAAAAC
TAGTAAATTTGGATTTTTTTTTGTAAAAATCATAACTTTCTTGGGTTTTAAGTTGAAATCTTAATGGTTT
TATTGGATTTTGCCTAGATTTTTTTAACGCCGGACTTTCTTTATCTTTTATAAAATTATAAGAATTTTTA
ATACCATTTTCTATTAAATAATCTTCTTTTATAAGCCCCTCTTGCAGTGCAGTTGCTAATCTTAAATACT
TATACGCTTGAGTTTTTGCTACATCAAAGTCTTTTATAAAATCAAGAAAAGTTTTATAACCATCAAATTT
ATAATATTGATTATCTTTTATTTCTTTTAAAATTTTAATATTTTCCACCCTGTGGAATATTTCTTTTTTG
AAATTGTCATTTAACTTTTCCTTTAGTGTCTTGTAATAAGAAATTTTACTTTCATTAATCATTAAATTTT
GTTCAACATAAGTATCTATCTTTTTTGTTAAAACTTTAACAACACGTTTTTTTTCCATAAAAATTTTCCT
TTATTTTTGCAACATTTTCCTTAATTGATATAATTGTTACTATTTTAGATTTTTTAATATCCACTTAAGA
ATTAATCCCTCACTAGAATATTTTTTATTATAGAATTCATATACATGTTTTTCTAAATCTATAAATTTAT
CAACAATTGCTTTATTATAGGGTGTATCTATCTTTTCTTTTCTTAATAATCGTCTCATATTCTTTAAATA
ACAACAAACACTGCCGGTTTTAAACCTAAATTCTATGTAATATATTTTTGAAAAAGTATATACATTTTCA
ACCCCGTTTATTTCATACTTTACAAAAACATTATTTATTGGTTTTCTATAACCATAGTAAATGCCTAAAA
ATTTGTCCCCGTCTTTCATAGGATATAGATAAAGTTTTTGAATCTCTGATTTATCTAATAATTTTTCAAA
AAAAATTATACACCGCTTTTGTTTGTTACTAACTACTCTATGCAATGCCTTTAATATTTTTGTGTGATAT
ATATTTTTATCACCTTTTTTTTCTTTCAGCAGGAAGATACTTTCTTTTGGAAATTTAATTTTTTGTTCAT
TTATTCTTGCAGCCTTAAGTCCGATTTTCATATTTAATCCTTATATAGCCTTTCTATTTAATTCTTTTAA
ACTCAATAAACTTTTTTGGTTTTTCATTAGTTCTAATAATTCGCAATAATATGTGCAAAACACTTTATTG
TATTCTATTTTCTTTTGGTTATTCAAATATTCTTTTATAATTGGCTTTAGAAGTTCAATATTTACTTCTT
TTTTTAGTTGTTCAATAAGGATATTGAAAATGTTTGTTTTTAAATCTTGATAATTTTGTTGAGAATTTTC
TTTTTTTCTTTCAATTGACTTCTCTAATTTACGCTTTATATTGTTTAAATCGCTATATTTATGACTTTCA
ATAATAAAATGAGGCTTAAATTTGTAATTTTCGTATATTTTTTGGAAACTTGTTTCTAATTGTTTAGAAT
TATATTCATTTTTTTCAAATTCTTTTTGAGTGTTGCATAGAATTTCCTTTAATTTTTCTTGTTTTTCTTT
CATACAAGATTTAGTAAAATGTATATTTTTATTTTTTAGTAATTTAATTTCTATTATTTTTATGATTTTA
AGTATTTTGATTATATTATCTTTATCAATATTTAAATTGAATAAAATTGTAAGAAAAATTGAAAGAATTT
TTTTACATAAAAAGTTACATTTATTGAAGTAATTTCTTACTTGATACTTTTCTATTTCATTAATCTTTCT
TTCTTCTTTTATATTATTTTTATTATTTAAACACTCCTTTAAATCTACACTCCCATTTTTAGTAAATCTA
TCTTTAAGGCCCCTTGAAACTCTATTTTGAAATCTTAAATCTTTTTTTTCTTGAAAGTATTTATAGATTT
TTTGGTAACATTCTTTTTTTGAAAAATTAAGTTGATAGTATATTTCGGTCCCCAAATTTACCCCTAAGTG
TTTGTGATAATTAGTTGTGACTTTAAATTCTTTTTCTAATTTGTAAAGGTAATTTTGCAGTGTTTTTAGT
TTAACGGGTGTTTGACTATTTCTTTTAAGGTTTTCATTAAAGTAATAGAGTATGTTTTTTTGTGTGTATT
TCTTATATGTTTTATTTATGTACGCTAGTGTTGAGATAAGAACTACTAATTTATACTGTAATTTATTGTA
GCAAGTTGTGGTTTTACTGGTTTTGTTTATATTAGATAAGTTTTCCATTTATAGCTCCTTGAATACCGGA
TTTTTTATCTATAAAGTATATATATCACAATTTTGATTTAAAAGTAAATTCTTTTTTTAAAAATACAAAA
ATTTTTTATAAATTATATAGACCATGATATTGTATTAATACTAATTGATTTTAATTTAAGGTTGAACTAA
AATAAACATAGTTTTGTAGAAAATAATTTTTCATTATTTTGCTACTTGATATTGGATCGTAAAAATATTA
GGGCTTTACAAAGTTCTTTTAAAAGAGAATTTAGTAAAGCCCTAAGTCTTTTAATAAAAAATTTTTTGTA
AAAAAGTTGGCAAAAATAGTTTTTGCTATATATTTATATATAAGAAAAAATTCAATACTCAAGGAGATAA
AAAATGGAAAACTTAAACAATAATCCACAAAAAATTAATCAAATAAATAAGCAAACTAATTTTATTGGTT
TTGAAAATTTTATAGAACTTGATAATCAAGTTAATCAAACTAAAGAAAAAAGTAAATTAAGTAAGATAGG
TAAGAAATTACCCGGAATAAGCAGTCAAGTCTAGTCTAGTGCGGCCGCGCCCAATACGCAAACCGCCTCT
CCCCGCGCGTTGGCCGATTCATTAATGCAGCTGGCACGACAGGTTTCCCGACTGGAAAGCGGGCAGTGAG
CGCAACGCAATTAATGTGAGTTAGCTCACTCATTAGGCACCCCAGGCTTTACACTTTATGCTTCCGGCTC
GTATGTTGTGTGGAATTGTGAGCGGATAACAATTTCACACAGGAAACAGCTATGACATGATTACGAATTC
GAGCTCCTTGTTTTCAATGATAGGTTTTTTAGGTAGAGACTTGTAAGGGTTTGTTCCTGGAATATAATTT
TTAGGAATTTTCATATATTTTACTCCTATTTAACTAGCTAACCTATAATTCTATTATTTTTTTTGTTTTT
ATGCAATCAATATTGATATTTTGATTTTTTATGATTAGAATCATCATGGATCCAGGAGGTTCATGGTTAG
TAAAGGTGAAGAAGATAATATGGCTATTATTAAAGAATTTATGAGATTTAAAGTTCACATGGAAGGTAGT
GTTAATGGTCATGAATTTGAAATTGAAGGTGAAGGTGAAGGTAGACCTTATGAAGGTACTCAAACTGCTA
AATTAAAAGTTACTAAAGGTGGTCCTTTACCTTTTGCTTGGGATATTTTAAGTCCTCAATTTATGTATGG
TAGTAAAGCATACGTTAAACATCCTGCTGATATTCCTGATTATTTAAAATTAAGTTTTCCTGAAGGTTTT
AAATGGGAAAGAGTTATGAATTTTGAAGATGGTGGTGTTGTTACTGTTACTCAAGATAGTAGTTTACAAG
ATGGTGAATTTATTTATAAAGTTAAATTAAGAGGTACTAATTTTCCTAGTGATGGTCCTGTTATGCAAAA
AAAAACTATGGGTTGGGAAGCTAGTAGTGAAAGAATGTATCCTGAAGATGGTGCTTTAAAAGGTGAAATT
AAACAAAGATTAAAATTAAAAGATGGTGGTCATTATGATGCTGAAGTTAAAACTACTTATAAAGCTAAAA
AACCTGTTCAATTACCTGGTGCTTATAATGTTAATATTAAATTAGATATTACTTCGCATAATGAAGATTA
TACTATTGTTGAACAATATGAAAGAGCTGAAGGTAGACATAGTACAGGTGGTATGGATGAATTATATAAA
TAAGCTTGGCACTGGCCGTCGTTTTACAACGTCGTGACTGGGAAAACCCTGGCGTTACCCAACTTAATCG
CCTTGCAGCACATCCCCCTTTCGCCAGCTGGCGTAATAGCGAAGAGGCCCGCACCGATCGCCCTTCCCAA
CAGTTGCGCAGCCTGAATGGCGAATGGCGCGGCCGCCCTAGGTTAATACCCGAGCTTCAAGGAAGATTTC
CTATTAAGGTTGAACTTAAGAGCTTAAGCATAGACGATTTGAAAAAAATTTTAAAACAAACAAAAAATTC
TTTAATAAAACAATATGTTGCGATGTTTAAGGTTTATGATTTAGATTTAAAGTTTAGTGAGGAAGCTATA
GATAGAATTGCAGAGCTTACTTTTAATATGAATCTTGAGAGTGAAAATCTTGGTGCCAGAAGACTTCACG
GTGTTATGGAAATAGTGCTTGCAGATCTTTTTTTTGAAGTGCCTGGCAGTAAGTTGAAAAAATTTGAAAT
AAACTTGGACTATGTTAATAAAAAAATACAAATTAACGAACAAAAAGATTTGAATTATTATATAATTTAG
TTAAAAGCAATTTTAAATGAGGGAGGTTTCCATATGGGCCATATTCAACGGGAAACGTCGAGGCCGCGAT
TAAATTCCAACATGGATGCTGATTTATATGGGTATAAATGGGCTCGCGATAATGTCGGGCAATCAGGTGC
GACAATCTATCGCTTGTATGGGAAGCCCGATGCGCCAGAGTTGTTTCTGAAACATGGCAAAGGTAGCGTT
GCCAATGATGTTACAGATGAGATGGTCAGACTAAACTGGCTGACGGAATTTATGCCTCTTCCGACCATCA
AGCATTTTATCCGTACTCCTGATGATGCATGGTTACTCACCACTGCGATCCCCGGAAAAACAGCATTCCA
GGTATTAGAAGAATATCCTGATTCAGGTGAAAATATTGTTGATGCGCTGGCAGTGTTCCTGCGCCGGTTG
CATTCGATTCCTGTTTGTAATTGTCCTTTTAACAGCGATCGCGTATTTCGTCTCGCTCAGGCGCAATCAC
GAATGAATAACGGTTTGGTTGATGCGAGTGATTTTGATGACGAGCGTAATGGCTGGCCTGTTGAACAAGT
CTGGAAAGAAATGCATAAACTTTTGCCATTCTCACCGGATTCAGTCGTCACTCATGGTGATTTCTCACTT
GATAACCTTATTTTTGACGAGGGGAAATTAATAGGTTGTATTGATGTTGGACGAGTCGGAATCGCAGACC
GATACCAGGATCTTGCCATCCTATGGAACTGCCTCGGTGAGTTTTCTCCTTCATTACAGAAACGGCTTTT
TCAAAAATATGGTATTGATAATCCTGATATGAATAAATTGCAGTTTCATTTGATGCTCGATGAGTTTTTC
TAATCAGACTCGAGTGGCCGAGGAGCAGGACTGACACGTGCTAAAACTTCATTTTTAATTTAAAAGGATC
TAGGTGAAGATCCTTTTTGATAATCTCATGA
