Features (pLannotate 1.2.2; 11 found; start..end, strand, type, name):
      1..31      +  promoter       lac promoter: promoter for the E. coli lac operon
     39..55      +  protein_bind   lac operator: The lac repressor binds to the lac operator to inhibit transcription in E. coli. This inhibition can be relieved by adding lactose or isopropyl-β-D-thiogalactopyranoside (IPTG). lac repressor encoded by lacI
    296..1003    +  CDS            mCherry: mCherry is a basic (constitutively fluorescent) red fluorescent protein published in 2004, derived from Discosoma sp.. It is reported to be a very rapidly-maturing monomer with low acid sensitivity.
   1013..1167    +  CDS            lacZα (fragment): LacZα fragment of β-galactosidase; lacZ fragment
   1186..1560    +  CDS            hslU (fragment): HSLU_BORBU - Protein inferred from homology: Swiss-Prot protein existence level 3. ATPase subunit of a proteasome-like degradation complex; this subunit has chaperone activity. The binding of ATP and its subsequent hydrolysis by HslU are essential for unfolding of protein substrates subsequently hydrolyzed by HslV. HslU recognizes the N-terminal part of its protein substrates and unfolds these before they are guided to HslV for hydrolysis. From Borrelia burgdorferi (strain ATCC 35210 / B31 / CIP 102532 / DSM 4680).
   1601..2406    +  CDS            KanR (fragment): aminoglycoside phosphotransferase; aph(3')-Ia; confers resistance to kanamycin in bacteria or G418 (Geneticin®) in eukaryotes
   2417..2437    +  CDS            BleoR (fragment): antibiotic-binding protein; Sh ble from Streptoalloteichus hindustanus; confers resistance to bleomycin, phleomycin, and Zeocin™
   2575..3163    +  rep_origin     ori: high-copy-number ColE1/pMB1/pBR322/pUC origin of replication
   4129..4145    -  promoter       ADH1 promoter (fragment): S. cerevisiae ADH1; promoter for alcohol dehydrogenase 1
   6535..6627    +  CDS            lacI (fragment): lac repressor; lacI; The lac repressor binds to the lac operator to inhibit transcription in E. coli. This inhibition can be relieved by adding lactose or isopropyl-β-D-thiogalactopyranoside (IPTG).
   6640..6661    +  protein_bind   CAP binding site: CAP binding activates transcription in the presence of cAMP. E. coli catabolite activator protein
>Addgene plasmid #118241 | pBSV2_P0526-mCherryBb | addgene full sequence | sequence record 227345 | Addgene NGS Result
TTTACACTTTATGCTTCCGGCTCGTATGTTGTGTGGAATTGTGAGCGGATAACAATTTCACACAGGAAAC
AGCTATGACATGATTACGAATTCGAGCTCCTTGTTTTCAATGATAGGTTTTTTAGGTAGAGACTTGTAAG
GGTTTGTTCCTGGAATATAATTTTTAGGAATTTTCATATATTTTACTCCTATTTAACTAGCTAACCTATA
ATTCTATTATTTTTTTTGTTTTTATGCAATCAATATTGATATTTTGATTTTTTATGATTAGAATCATCAT
GGATCCAGGAGGTTCATGGTTAGTAAAGGTGAAGAAGATAATATGGCTATTATTAAAGAATTTATGAGAT
TTAAAGTTCACATGGAAGGTAGTGTTAATGGTCATGAATTTGAAATTGAAGGTGAAGGTGAAGGTAGACC
TTATGAAGGTACTCAAACTGCTAAATTAAAAGTTACTAAAGGTGGTCCTTTACCTTTTGCTTGGGATATT
TTAAGTCCTCAATTTATGTATGGTAGTAAAGCATACGTTAAACATCCTGCTGATATTCCTGATTATTTAA
AATTAAGTTTTCCTGAAGGTTTTAAATGGGAAAGAGTTATGAATTTTGAAGATGGTGGTGTTGTTACTGT
TACTCAAGATAGTAGTTTACAAGATGGTGAATTTATTTATAAAGTTAAATTAAGAGGTACTAATTTTCCT
AGTGATGGTCCTGTTATGCAAAAAAAAACTATGGGTTGGGAAGCTAGTAGTGAAAGAATGTATCCTGAAG
ATGGTGCTTTAAAAGGTGAAATTAAACAAAGATTAAAATTAAAAGATGGTGGTCATTATGATGCTGAAGT
TAAAACTACTTATAAAGCTAAAAAACCTGTTCAATTACCTGGTGCTTATAATGTTAATATTAAATTAGAT
ATTACTTCGCATAATGAAGATTATACTATTGTTGAACAATATGAAAGAGCTGAAGGTAGACATAGTACAG
GTGGTATGGATGAATTATATAAATAAGCTTGGCACTGGCCGTCGTTTTACAACGTCGTGACTGGGAAAAC
CCTGGCGTTACCCAACTTAATCGCCTTGCAGCACATCCCCCTTTCGCCAGCTGGCGTAATAGCGAAGAGG
CCCGCACCGATCGCCCTTCCCAACAGTTGCGCAGCCTGAATGGCGAATGGCGCGGCCGCCCTAGGTTAAT
ACCCGAGCTTCAAGGAAGATTTCCTATTAAGGTTGAACTTAAGAGCTTAAGCATAGACGATTTGAAAAAA
ATTTTAAAACAAACAAAAAATTCTTTAATAAAACAATATGTTGCGATGTTTAAGGTTTATGATTTAGATT
TAAAGTTTAGTGAGGAAGCTATAGATAGAATTGCAGAGCTTACTTTTAATATGAATCTTGAGAGTGAAAA
TCTTGGTGCCAGAAGACTTCACGGTGTTATGGAAATAGTGCTTGCAGATCTTTTTTTTGAAGTGCCTGGC
AGTAAGTTGAAAAAATTTGAAATAAACTTGGACTATGTTAATAAAAAAATACAAATTAACGAACAAAAAG
ATTTGAATTATTATATAATTTAGTTAAAAGCAATTTTAAATGAGGGAGGTTTCCATATGGGCCATATTCA
ACGGGAAACGTCGAGGCCGCGATTAAATTCCAACATGGATGCTGATTTATATGGGTATAAATGGGCTCGC
GATAATGTCGGGCAATCAGGTGCGACAATCTATCGCTTGTATGGGAAGCCCGATGCGCCAGAGTTGTTTC
TGAAACATGGCAAAGGTAGCGTTGCCAATGATGTTACAGATGAGATGGTCAGACTAAACTGGCTGACGGA
ATTTATGCCTCTTCCGACCATCAAGCATTTTATCCGTACTCCTGATGATGCATGGTTACTCACCACTGCG
ATCCCCGGAAAAACAGCATTCCAGGTATTAGAAGAATATCCTGATTCAGGTGAAAATATTGTTGATGCGC
TGGCAGTGTTCCTGCGCCGGTTGCATTCGATTCCTGTTTGTAATTGTCCTTTTAACAGCGATCGCGTATT
TCGTCTCGCTCAGGCGCAATCACGAATGAATAACGGTTTGGTTGATGCGAGTGATTTTGATGACGAGCGT
AATGGCTGGCCTGTTGAACAAGTCTGGAAAGAAATGCATAAACTTTTGCCATTCTCACCGGATTCAGTCG
TCACTCATGGTGATTTCTCACTTGATAACCTTATTTTTGACGAGGGGAAATTAATAGGTTGTATTGATGT
TGGACGAGTCGGAATCGCAGACCGATACCAGGATCTTGCCATCCTATGGAACTGCCTCGGTGAGTTTTCT
CCTTCATTACAGAAACGGCTTTTTCAAAAATATGGTATTGATAATCCTGATATGAATAAATTGCAGTTTC
ATTTGATGCTCGATGAGTTTTTCTAATCAGACTCGAGTGGCCGAGGAGCAGGACTGACACGTGCTAAAAC
TTCATTTTTAATTTAAAAGGATCTAGGTGAAGATCCTTTTTGATAATCTCATGACCAAAATCCCTTAACG
TGAGTTTTCGTTCCACTGAGCGTCAGACCCCGTAGAAAAGATCAAAGGATCTTCTTGAGATCCTTTTTTT
CTGCGCGTAATCTGCTGCTTGCAAACAAAAAAACCACCGCTACCAGCGGTGGTTTGTTTGCCGGATCAAG
AGCTACCAACTCTTTTTTCGAAGGTAACTGGCTTCAGCAGAGCGCAGATACCAAATACTGTTCTTCTAGT
GTAGCCGTAGTTAGGCCACCACTTCAAGAACTCTGTAGCACCGCCTACATACCTCGCTCTGCTAATCCTG
TTACCAGTGGCTGCTGCCAGTGGCGATAAGTCGTGTCTTACCGGGTTGGACTCAAGACGATAGTTACCGG
ATAAGGCGCAGCGGTCGGGCTGAACGGGGGGTTCGTGCACACAGCCCAGCTTGGAGCGAACGACCTACAC
CGAACTGAGATACCTACAGCGTGAGCTATGAGAAAGCGCCACGCTTCCCGAAGGGAGAAAGGCGGACAGG
TATCCGGTAAGCGGCAGGGTCGGAACAGGAGAGCGCACGAGGGAGCTTCCAGGGGGAAACGCCTGGTATC
TTTATAGTCCTGTCGGGTTTCGCCACCTCTGACTTGAGCGTCGATTTTTGTGATGCTCGTCAGGGGGGCG
GAGCCTATGGAAAAACGCCAGCAACGCGGCCTTTTTACGGTTCCTGGCCTTTTGCTGGCCTTTTGCTCAC
ATGTTCTTTCCTGCACTAGATCCCCGGCAAGTTCATCCTTAGGGTTTTCATATCTCTTAAAAAGTCAATT
TCTGCTTGATTAATTTCTTGTGGATTATTGTTTTTGCGGTTTTTCATTTTTTATCTCCTTGAGTATTGAA
TTTTTTCTTATATATAAATATATAGCAAAAACTATTTTTGCCAACTTTTTTACAAAAAATTTTTTATTAA
AACACTTAGGGCTTTGCTAAATTCTCTTTTAAAAGAACTTAGTAAAGCCCTATGGATTTAAGAACTGATT
ATACTTACGTAGTAAAATACTACAGATATTAATAGTATAGACCATATCAAAATCATAATCAATTTATATT
TATCTAAAATTGTAGTCCATACAAAATACAAAAAAATTAGGTTTTTCTAAATTCTATTTTAAAAGAACTT
AGTAACACCTAATCTCTAAATTACTTACAAAATTCTAAAATTAGATTTTTAGTTCTTCATATTTCTTTAA
AAGTTTTTTAAGAAAATCTTTTTGATTTTCAAAAATTTCATGCATCATAAAACTAGTAAATTTGGATTTT
TTTTTGTAAAAATCATAACTTTCTTGGGTTTTAAGTTGAAATCTTAATGGTTTTATTGGATTTTGCCTAG
ATTTTTTTAACGCCGGACTTTCTTTATCTTTTATAAAATTATAAGAATTTTTAATACCATTTTCTATTAA
ATAATCTTCTTTTATAAGCCCCTCTTGCAGTGCAGTTGCTAATCTTAAATACTTATACGCTTGAGTTTTT
GCTACATCAAAGTCTTTTATAAAATCAAGAAAAGTTTTATAACCATCAAATTTATAATATTGATTATCTT
TTATTTCTTTTAAAATTTTAATATTTTCCACCCTGTGGAATATTTCTTTTTTGAAATTGTCATTTAACTT
TTCCTTTAGTGTCTTGTAATAAGAAATTTTACTTTCATTAATCATTAAATTTTGTTCAACATAAGTATCT
ATCTTTTTTGTTAAAACTTTAACAACACGTTTTTTTTCCATAAAAATTTTCCTTTATTTTTGCAACATTT
TCCTTAATTGATATAATTGTTACTATTTTAGATTTTTTAATATCCACTTAAGAATTAATCCCTCACTAGA
ATATTTTTTATTATAGAATTCATATACATGTTTTTCTAAATCTATAAATTTATCAACAATTGCTTTATTA
TAGGGTGTATCTATCTTTTCTTTTCTTAATAATCGTCTCGTATTCTTTAAATAACAACAAACACTGCCGG
TTTTAAACCTAAATTCTATGTAATATATTTTTGAAAAAGTATATACATTTTCAACCCCGTTTATTTCATA
CTTTACAAAAACATTATTTATTGGTTTTCTATAACCATAGTAAATGCCTAAAAATTTGTCCCCGTCTTTC
ATAGGATATAGATAAAGTTTTTGAATCTCTGATTTATCTAATAATTTTTCAAAAAAAATTATACACCGCT
TTTGTTTGTTACTAACTACTCTATGCAATGCCTTTAATATTTTTGTGTGATATATATTTTTATCACCTTT
TTTTTCTTTCAGCAGGAAGATACTTTCTTTTGGAAATTTAATTTTTTGTTCATTTATTCTTGCAGCCTTA
AGTCCGATTTTCATATTTAATCCTTATATAGCCTTTCTATTTAATTCTTTTAAACTCAATAAACTTTTTT
GGTTTTTCATTAGTTCTAATAATTCGCAATAATATGTGCAAAACACTTTATTGTATTCTATTTTCTTTTG
GTTATTCAAATATTCTTTTATAATTGGCTTTAGAAGTTCAATATTTACTTCTTTTTTTAGTTGTTCAATA
AGGATATTGAAAATGTTTGTTTTTAAATCTTGATAATTTTGTTGAGAATTTTCTTTTTTTCTTTCAATTG
ACTTCTCTAATTTACGCTTTATATTGTTTAAATCGCTATATTTATGACTTTCAATAATAAAATGAGGCTT
AAATTTGTAATTTTCGTATATTTTTTGGAAACTTGTTTCTAATTGTTTAGAATTATATTCATTTTTTTCA
AATTCTTTTTGAGTGTTGCATAGAATTTCCTTTAATTTTTCTTGTTTTTCTTTCATACAAGATTTAGTAA
AATGTATATTTTTATTTTTTAGTAATTTAATTTCTATTATTTTTATGATTTTAAGTATTTTGATTATATT
ATCTTTATCAATATTTAAATTGAATAAAATTGTAAGAAAAATTGAAAGAATTTTTTTACATAAAAAGTTA
CATTTATTGAAGTAATTTCTTACTTGATACTTTTCTATTTCATTAATCTTTCTTTCTTCTTTTATATTAT
TTTTATTATTTAAACACTCCTTTAAATCTACACTCCCATTTTTAGTAAATCTATCTTTAAGGCCCCTTGA
AACTCTATTTTGAAATCTTAAATCTTTTTTTTCTTGAAAGTATTTATAGATTTTTTGGTAACATTCTTTT
TTTGAAAAATTAAGTTGATAGTATATTTCGGTCCCCAAATTTACCCCTAAGTGTTTGTGATAATTAGTTG
TGACTTTAAATTCTTTTTCTAATTTGTAAAGGTAATTTTGCAGTGTTTTTAGTTTAACGGGTGTTTGACT
ATTTCTTTTAAGGTTTTCATTAAAGTAATAGAGTATGTTTTTTTGTGTGTATTTCTTATATGTTTTATTT
ATGTACGCTAGTGTTGAGATAAGGACTACTAATTTATACTGTAATTTATTGTAGCAAGTTGTGGTTTTAC
TGGTTTTGTTTATATTAGATAAGTTTTCCATTTATAGCTCCTTGAATACCGGATTTTTTATCTATAAAGT
ATATATATCACAATTTTGATTTAAAAGTAAATTCTTTTTTTAAAAATACAAAAATTTTTTATAAATTATA
TAGACCATGATATTGTATTAATACTAATTGATTTTAATTTAAGGTTGAACTAAAATAAACATAGTTTTGT
AGAAAATAATTTTTCATTATTTTGCTACTTGATATTGGATCGTAAAAATATTAGGGCTTTACAAAGTTCT
TTTAAAAGAGAATTTAGTAAAGCCCTAAGTCTTTTAATAAAAAATTTTTTGTAAAAAAGTTGGCAAAAAT
AGTTTTTGCTATATATTTATATATAAGAAAAAATTCAATACTCAAGGAGATAAAAAATGGAAAACTTAAA
CAATAATCCACAAAAAATTAATCAAATAAATAAGCAAACTAATTTTATTGGTTTTGAAAATTTTATAGAA
CTTGATAATCAAGTTAATCAAACTAAAGAAAAAAGTAAATTAAGTAAGATAGGTAAGAAATTACCCGGAA
TAAGCAGTCAAGTCTAGTGCGGCCGCGCCCAATACGCAAACCGCCTCTCCCCGCGCGTTGGCCGATTCAT
TAATGCAGCTGGCACGACAGGTTTCCCGACTGGAAAGCGGGCAGTGAGCGCAACGCAATTAATGTGAGTT
AGCTCACTCATTAGGCACCCCAGGC
